Addgene plasmid #70074: hJAM-A deltaCT pcDNA3.1
Purpose: Expresses human junctional adhesion molecule-A amino acids 1-260 in mammalian cells
Depositing lab: Terence Dermody. Depositing organization: Vanderbilt University. Publication: JAM-A-independent, antibody-mediated uptake of reovirus into cells leads to apoptosis. Danthi P, Hansberger MW, Campbell JA, Forrest JC, Dermody TS. J Virol. 2006 Feb;80(3):1261-70. 10.1128/JVI.80.3.1261-1270.2006 PubMed 16415003.
Backbone
  Vector backbone: pcDNA3.1
  Backbone size w/o insert (bp): 5500
  Total vector size (bp): 6500
  Vector type: Mammalian Expression
  Selectable markers: Geneticin
Growth in bacteria
  Bacterial resistance: Ampicillin, 100 μg/mL
  Growth temperature: 37°C
  Growth strain: DH5alpha
  Copy number: Unknown
Gene/Insert
  Gene/Insert name: junctional adhesion molecule-A (alt name: JAM-A, JAM1, F11R)
  Species: H. sapiens (human)
  Insert size (bp): 957
  Mutation: deleted C-terminal cytoplasmic tail (amino acids 261-299)
  Entrez Gene: F11R (a.k.a. CD321, JAM, JAM1, JAMA, JCAM, KAT, PAM-1)
  Promoter: CMV
  Cloning method: Unknown
  Sequencing primers: 5′ CMV Forward: CGCAAATGGGCGGTAGGCGTG; 3′ BGH Reverse: TAGAAGGCACAGTCGAGG
Resource information
  A portion of this plasmid was derived from a plasmid made by: Modified from full-length gene, which was cloned out of an NT2 cDNA library (Stratagene, La Jolla, CA)
Terms and licenses: Academic/Nonprofit Terms; Industry Terms: Not Available to Industry
How to cite: hJAM-A deltaCT pcDNA3.1 was a gift from Terence Dermody (Addgene plasmid # 70074 ; http://n2t.net/addgene:70074 ; RRID:Addgene_70074)
