[The description below was written by a language model from this plasmid's Addgene catalogue record and pLannotate feature annotations shown in this document.]
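Description:
hJAM-A deltaCT pcDNA3.1 is a mammalian expression plasmid built on the pcDNA3.1 backbone that encodes a truncated form of human junctional adhesion molecule-A (JAM-A, also called JAM1 or F11R). The insert covers amino acids 1-260 and lacks the C-terminal cytoplasmic tail (residues 261-299). According to the record, it was derived from a full-length gene originally cloned from an NT2 cell cDNA library. Transcription is driven by the human cytomegalovirus immediate-early enhancer and promoter and terminated by the bovine growth hormone polyadenylation signal. A T7 promoter sits between the CMV promoter and the coding region, which would allow in vitro transcription. No epitope tag or reporter is annotated. The F11R coding feature spans 780 nt, matching 260 codons, whereas the catalogue lists a 957 bp insert; the catalogue total of about 6.5 kb is likewise approximate next to the 6,317 nt sequence record.

In E. coli the plasmid is maintained through a high-copy ColE1/pUC-type origin and selected with ampicillin via the β-lactamase gene. An f1 origin is also present for single-stranded DNA production. For mammalian cells, an SV40 early promoter drives the neomycin phosphotransferase gene, followed by an SV40 polyadenylation signal, permitting Geneticin (G418) selection of stable transfectants. The short HIV-1 LTR, ble, lacI and lac promoter fragments in the automated annotation appear to be backbone remnants or incidental sequence matches rather than functional payload elements. JAM-A serves as a viral receptor, and the associated publication concerns reovirus uptake and apoptosis. This suggests the construct is used to ask whether the JAM-A cytoplasmic tail is needed for receptor function and downstream events during infection, although the record does not state that purpose explicitly.
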