Features (pLannotate 1.2.2; 20 found; start..end, strand, type, name):
     28..80      -  misc_feature   bom (fragment): basis of mobility region from pBR322
    235..614     +  enhancer       CMV enhancer: human cytomegalovirus immediate early enhancer
    615..818     +  promoter       CMV promoter: human cytomegalovirus (CMV) immediate early promoter
    814..847     +  LTR            5' LTR (truncated) (fragment): truncated 5' long terminal repeat (LTR) from HIV-1
    863..881     +  promoter       T7 promoter: promoter for bacteriophage T7 RNA polymerase
   1035..1814    +  CDS            F11R (fragment): JAM1_HUMAN - Also known as JAM1, JCAM. Experimental evidence at protein level: Swiss-Prot protein existence level 1. (Microbial infection) Acts as a receptor for Human Rotavirus strain Wa. From Homo sapiens (Human).
   1917..2141    +  polyA_signal   bGH poly(A) signal: bovine growth hormone polyadenylation signal
   2145..2166    +  promoter       SV40 promoter (fragment): SV40 enhancer and early promoter
   2187..2615    +  rep_origin     f1 ori (sequence partly withheld): f1 bacteriophage origin of replication; arrow indicates direction of (+) strand synthesis
   2629..2958    +  promoter       SV40 promoter: SV40 enhancer and early promoter
   3025..3816    +  CDS            neo: KKA2_KLEPN - Also known as kan, nptII. Experimental evidence at protein level: Swiss-Prot protein existence level 1. Resistance to kanamycin, neomycin, paromomycin, ribostamycin, butirosin and gentamicin B. From Klebsiella pneumoniae.
   3840..3998    +  CDS            ble (fragment): BLE_KLEPN - Experimental evidence at protein level: Swiss-Prot protein existence level 1. Binding protein with a strong affinity to the bleomycin family of antibiotics. Binds to CL990; an antimitotic-antibiotic compound. From Klebsiella pneumoniae.
   3993..4114    +  polyA_signal   SV40 poly(A) signal: SV40 polyadenylation signal
   4187..4203    -  protein_bind   lac operator: The lac repressor binds to the lac operator to inhibit transcription in E. coli. This inhibition can be relieved by adding lactose or isopropyl-β-D-thiogalactopyranoside (IPTG). lac repressor encoded by lacI
   4211..4241    -  promoter       lac promoter: promoter for the E. coli lac operon
   4256..4277    -  protein_bind   CAP binding site: CAP binding activates transcription in the presence of cAMP. E. coli catabolite activator protein
   4290..4382    -  CDS            lacI (fragment): lac repressor; lacI; The lac repressor binds to the lac operator to inhibit transcription in E. coli. This inhibition can be relieved by adding lactose or isopropyl-β-D-thiogalactopyranoside (IPTG).
   4565..5150    -  rep_origin     ori: high-copy-number ColE1/pMB1/pBR322/pUC origin of replication
   5321..6181    -  CDS            AmpR: β-lactamase; bla; confers resistance to ampicillin, carbenicillin, and related antibiotics
   6182..6286    -  promoter       AmpR promoter: bla
>Addgene plasmid #70074 | hJAM-A deltaCT pcDNA3.1 | depositor full sequence | sequence record 125050 | hJAM-A 1-260 in pcDNA3.1
GACGGATCGGGAGATCTCCCGATCCCCTATGGTGCACTCTCAGTACAATCTGCTCTGATGCCGCATAGTT
AAGCCAGTATCTGCTCCCTGCTTGTGTGTTGGAGGTCGCTGAGTAGTGCGCGAGCAAAATTTAAGCTACA
ACAAGGCAAGGCTTGACCGACAATTGCATGAAGAATCTGCTTAGGGTTAGGCGTTTTGCGCTGCTTCGCG
ATGTACGGGCCAGATATACGCGTTGACATTGATTATTGACTAGTTATTAATAGTAATCAATTACGGGGTC
ATTAGTTCATAGCCCATATATGGAGTTCCGCGTTACATAACTTACGGTAAATGGCCCGCCTGGCTGACCG
CCCAACGACCCCCGCCCATTGACGTCAATAATGACGTATGTTCCCATAGTAACGCCAATAGGGACTTTCC
ATTGACGTCAATGGGTGGAGTATTTACGGTAAACTGCCCACTTGGCAGTACATCAAGTGTATCATATGCC
AAGTACGCCCCCTATTGACGTCAATGACGGTAAATGGCCCGCCTGGCATTATGCCCAGTACATGACCTTA
TGGGACTTTCCTACTTGGCAGTACATCTACGTATTAGTCATCGCTATTACCATGGTGATGCGGTTTTGGC
AGTACATCAATGGGCGTGGATAGCGGTTTGACTCACGGGGATTTCCAAGTCTCCACCCCATTGACGTCAA
TGGGAGTTTGTTTTGGCACCAAAATCAACGGGACTTTCCAAAATGTCGTAACAACTCCGCCCCATTGACG
CAAATGGGCGGTAGGCGTGTACGGTGGGAGGTCTATATAAGCAGAGCTCTCTGGCTAACTAGAGAACCCA
CTGCTTACTGGCTTATCGAAATTAATACGACTCACTATAGGGAGACCCAAGCTGGCTAGCGTTTAAACTT
AAGCTTGGTACCGAGCTCGGATCCAAAGAATTCGGCACGAGTCTCAGTCCCCTCGCTGTAGTCGCGGAGC
TGTGTCTGTTCCCAGGAGTCCTTCGGCGGCTGTTGTGTCAGTGGCCTGATCGCGATGGGGACAAAGGCGC
AAGTCGAGAGGAAACTGTTGTGCCTCTTCATATTGGCGATCCTGTTGTGCTCCCTGGCATTGGGCAGTGT
TACAGTGCACTCTTCTGAACCTGAAGTCAGAATTCCTGAGAATAATCCTGTGAAGTTGTCCTGTGCCTAC
TCGGGCTTTTCTTCTCCCCGTGTGGAGTGGAAGTTTGACCAAGGAGACACCACCAGACTCGTTTGCTATA
ATAACAAGATCACAGCTTCCTATGAGGACCGGGTGACCTTCTTGCCAACTGGTATCACCTTCAAGTCCGT
GACACGGGAAGACACTGGGACATACACTTGTATGGTCTCTGAGGAAGGCGGCAACAGCTATGGGGAGGTC
AAGGTCAAGCTCATCGTGCTTGTGCCTCCATCCAAGCCTACAGTTAACATCCCCTCCTCTGCCACCATTG
GGAACCGGGCAGTGCTGACATGCTCAGAACAAGATGGTTCCCCACCTTCTGAATACACCTGGTTCAAAGA
TGGGATAGTGATGCCTACGAATCCCAAAAGCACCCGTGCCTTCAGCAACTCTTCCTATGTCCTGAATCCC
ACAACAGGAGAGCTGGTCTTTGATCCCCTGTCAGCCTCTGATACTGGAGAATACAGCTGTGAGGCACGGA
ATGGGTATGGGACACCCATGACTTCAAATGCTGTGCGCATGGAAGCTGTGGAGCGGAATGTGGGGGTCAT
CGTGGCAGCCGTCCTTGTAACCCTGATTCTCCTGGGAATCTTGGTTTTTGGCATCTGGTTTGCCTGAGGA
TCCACTAGTCCAGTGTGGTGGAATTCTGCAGATATCCAGCACAGTGGCGGCCGCTCGAGTCTAGAGGGCC
CGTTTAAACCCGCTGATCAGCCTCGACTGTGCCTTCTAGTTGCCAGCCATCTGTTGTTTGCCCCTCCCCC
GTGCCTTCCTTGACCCTGGAAGGTGCCACTCCCACTGTCCTTTCCTAATAAAATGAGGAAATTGCATCGC
ATTGTCTGAGTAGGTGTCATTCTATTCTGGGGGGTGGGGTGGGGCAGGACAGCAAGGGGGAGGATTGGGA
AGACAATAGCAGGCATGCTGGGGATGCGGTGGGCTCTATGGCTTCTGAGGCGGAAAGAACCAGCTGGGGC
TCTAGGGGGTATCCCC
[124 nt withheld, positions 2187-2310]
C
[91 nt withheld, positions 2312-2402]
A
[49 nt withheld, positions 2404-2452]
CCTTTGACGTTGGAGTCCACGTTCTTT
[37 nt withheld, positions 2480-2516]
ACCCTATCTCGGTCTATTCTTTTGATTTATAAGGGATTTTGCCGATTTCGGCCTATTGGTTAAAAAATGA
GCTGATTTAACAAAAATTTAACGCGAATTAATTCTGTGGAATGTGTGTCAGTTAGGGTGTGGAAAGTCCC
CAGGCTCCCCAGCAGGCAGAAGTATGCAAAGCATGCATCTCAATTAGTCAGCAACCAGGTGTGGAAAGTC
CCCAGGCTCCCCAGCAGGCAGAAGTATGCAAAGCATGCATCTCAATTAGTCAGCAACCATAGTCCCGCCC
CTAACTCCGCCCATCCCGCCCCTAACTCCGCCCAGTTCCGCCCATTCTCCGCCCCATGGCTGACTAATTT
TTTTTATTTATGCAGAGGCCGAGGCCGCCTCTGCCTCTGAGCTATTCCAGAAGTAGTGAGGAGGCTTTTT
TGGAGGCCTAGGCTTTTGCAAAAAGCTCCCGGGAGCTTGTATATCCATTTTCGGATCTGATCAAGAGACA
GGATGAGGATCGTTTCGCATGATTGAACAAGATGGATTGCACGCAGGTTCTCCGGCCGCTTGGGTGGAGA
GGCTATTCGGCTATGACTGGGCACAACAGACAATCGGCTGCTCTGATGCCGCCGTGTTCCGGCTGTCAGC
GCAGGGGCGCCCGGTTCTTTTTGTCAAGACCGACCTGTCCGGTGCCCTGAATGAACTGCAGGACGAGGCA
GCGCGGCTATCGTGGCTGGCCACGACGGGCGTTCCTTGCGCAGCTGTGCTCGACGTTGTCACTGAAGCGG
GAAGGGACTGGCTGCTATTGGGCGAAGTGCCGGGGCAGGATCTCCTGTCATCTCACCTTGCTCCTGCCGA
GAAAGTATCCATCATGGCTGATGCAATGCGGCGGCTGCATACGCTTGATCCGGCTACCTGCCCATTCGAC
CACCAAGCGAAACATCGCATCGAGCGAGCACGTACTCGGATGGAAGCCGGTCTTGTCGATCAGGATGATC
TGGACGAAGAGCATCAGGGGCTCGCGCCAGCCGAACTGTTCGCCAGGCTCAAGGCGCGCATGCCCGACGG
CGAGGATCTCGTCGTGACCCATGGCGATGCCTGCTTGCCGAATATCATGGTGGAAAATGGCCGCTTTTCT
GGATTCATCGACTGTGGCCGGCTGGGTGTGGCGGACCGCTATCAGGACATAGCGTTGGCTACCCGTGATA
TTGCTGAAGAGCTTGGCGGCGAATGGGCTGACCGCTTCCTCGTGCTTTACGGTATCGCCGCTCCCGATTC
GCAGCGCATCGCCTTCTATCGCCTTCTTGACGAGTTCTTCTGAGCGGGACTCTGGGGTTCGAAATGACCG
ACCAAGCGACGCCCAACCTGCCATCACGAGATTTCGATTCCACCGCCGCCTTCTATGAAAGGTTGGGCTT
CGGAATCGTTTTCCGGGACGCCGGCTGGATGATCCTCCAGCGCGGGGATCTCATGCTGGAGTTCTTCGCC
CACCCCAACTTGTTTATTGCAGCTTATAATGGTTACAAATAAAGCAATAGCATCACAAATTTCACAAATA
AAGCATTTTTTTCACTGCATTCTAGTTGTGGTTTGTCCAAACTCATCAATGTATCTTATCATGTCTGTAT
ACCGTCGACCTCTAGCTAGAGCTTGGCGTAATCATGGTCATAGCTGTTTCCTGTGTGAAATTGTTATCCG
CTCACAATTCCACACAACATACGAGCCGGAAGCATAAAGTGTAAAGCCTGGGGTGCCTAATGAGTGAGCT
AACTCACATTAATTGCGTTGCGCTCACTGCCCGCTTTCCAGTCGGGAAACCTGTCGTGCCAGCTGCATTA
ATGAATCGGCCAACGCGCGGGGAGAGGCGGTTTGCGTATTGGGCGCTCTTCCGCTTCCTCGCTCACTGAC
TCGCTGCGCTCGGTCGTTCGGCTGCGGCGAGCGGTATCAGCTCACTCAAAGGCGGTAATACGGTTATCCA
CAGAATCAGGGGATAACGCAGGAAAGAACATGTGAGCAAAAGGCCAGCAAAAGGCCAGGAACCGTAAAAA
GGCCGCGTTGCTGGCGTTTTTCCATAGGCTCCGCCCCCCTGACGAGCATCACAAAAATCGACGCTCAAGT
CAGAGGTGGCGAAACCCGACAGGACTATAAAGATACCAGGCGTTTCCCCCTGGAAGCTCCCTCGTGCGCT
CTCCTGTTCCGACCCTGCCGCTTACCGGATACCTGTCCGCCTTTCTCCCTTCGGGAAGCGTGGCGCTTTC
TCATAGCTCACGCTGTAGGTATCTCAGTTCGGTGTAGGTCGTTCGCTCCAAGCTGGGCTGTGTGCACGAA
CCCCCCGTTCAGCCCGACCGCTGCGCCTTATCCGGTAACTATCGTCTTGAGTCCAACCCGGTAAGACACG
ACTTATCGCCACTGGCAGCAGCCACTGGTAACAGGATTAGCAGAGCGAGGTATGTAGGCGGTGCTACAGA
GTTCTTGAAGTGGTGGCCTAACTACGGCTACACTAGAAGAACAGTATTTGGTATCTGCGCTCTGCTGAAG
CCAGTTACCTTCGGAAAAAGAGTTGGTAGCTCTTGATCCGGCAAACAAACCACCGCTGGTAGCGGTTTTT
TTGTTTGCAAGCAGCAGATTACGCGCAGAAAAAAAGGATCTCAAGAAGATCCTTTGATCTTTTCTACGGG
GTCTGACGCTCAGTGGAACGAAAACTCACGTTAAGGGATTTTGGTCATGAGATTATCAAAAAGGATCTTC
ACCTAGATCCTTTTAAATTAAAAATGAAGTTTTAAATCAATCTAAAGTATATATGAGTAAACTTGGTCTG
ACAGTTACCAATGCTTAATCAGTGAGGCACCTATCTCAGCGATCTGTCTATTTCGTTCATCCATAGTTGC
CTGACTCCCCGTCGTGTAGATAACTACGATACGGGAGGGCTTACCATCTGGCCCCAGTGCTGCAATGATA
CCGCGAGACCCACGCTCACCGGCTCCAGATTTATCAGCAATAAACCAGCCAGCCGGAAGGGCCGAGCGCA
GAAGTGGTCCTGCAACTTTATCCGCCTCCATCCAGTCTATTAATTGTTGCCGGGAAGCTAGAGTAAGTAG
TTCGCCAGTTAATAGTTTGCGCAACGTTGTTGCCATTGCTACAGGCATCGTGGTGTCACGCTCGTCGTTT
GGTATGGCTTCATTCAGCTCCGGTTCCCAACGATCAAGGCGAGTTACATGATCCCCCATGTTGTGCAAAA
AAGCGGTTAGCTCCTTCGGTCCTCCGATCGTTGTCAGAAGTAAGTTGGCCGCAGTGTTATCACTCATGGT
TATGGCAGCACTGCATAATTCTCTTACTGTCATGCCATCCGTAAGATGCTTTTCTGTGACTGGTGAGTAC
TCAACCAAGTCATTCTGAGAATAGTGTATGCGGCGACCGAGTTGCTCTTGCCCGGCGTCAATACGGGATA
ATACCGCGCCACATAGCAGAACTTTAAAAGTGCTCATCATTGGAAAACGTTCTTCGGGGCGAAAACTCTC
AAGGATCTTACCGCTGTTGAGATCCAGTTCGATGTAACCCACTCGTGCACCCAACTGATCTTCAGCATCT
TTTACTTTCACCAGCGTTTCTGGGTGAGCAAAAACAGGAAGGCAAAATGCCGCAAAAAAGGGAATAAGGG
CGACACGGAAATGTTGAATACTCATACTCTTCCTTTTTCAATATTATTGAAGCATTTATCAGGGTTATTG
TCTCATGAGCGGATACATATTTGAATGTATTTAGAAAAATAAACAAATAGGGGTTCCGCGCACATTTCCC
CGAAAAGTGCCACCTGACGTC
