>Addgene plasmid #70074 | hJAM-A deltaCT pcDNA3.1 | addgene partial sequence | sequence record 127595 | CMV-F 5'-CGCAAATGGGCGGTAGGCGTG-3'
AGCTCTCTGGCTAACTAGAGAACCCACTGCTTACTGGCTTATCGAAATTAATACGACTCACTATAGGGAG
ACCCAAGCTGGCTAGCGTTTAAACTTAAGCTTGGTACCGAGCTCGGATCCAAAGAATTCGGCACGAGTCT
CAGTCCCCTCGCTGTAGTCGCGGAGCTGTGTCTGTTCCCAGGAGTCCTTCGGCGGCTGTTGTGTCAGTGG
CCTGATCGCGATGGGGACAAAGGCGCAAGTCGAGAGGAAACTGTTGTGCCTCTTCATATTGGCGATCCTG
TTGTGCTCCCTGGCATTGGGCAGTGTTACAGTGCACTCTTCTGAACCTGAAGTCAGAATTCCTGAGAATA
ATCCTGTGAAGTTGTCCTGTGCCTACTCGGGCTTTTCTTCTCCCCGTGTGGAGTGGAAGTTTGACCAAGG
AGACACCACCAGACTCGTTTGCTATAATAACAAGATCACAGCTTCCTATGAGGACCGGGTGACCTTCTTG
CCAACTGGTATCACCTTCAAGTCCGTGACACGGGAAGACACTGGGACATACACTTGTATGGTCTCTGAGG
AAGGCGGCAACAGCTATGGGGAGGTCAAGGTCAAGCTCATCGTGCTTGTGCCTCCATCCAAGCCTACAGT
TAACATCCCCTCCTCTGCCACCATTGGGAACCGGGCAGTGCTGACATGCTCAGAACAAGATGGTTCCCCA
CCTTCTGAATACACCTGGTTCAAAGATGGGATAGTGATGCCTACGAATCCCAAAAGCACCCGTGCCTTCA
GCAACTCTTCCTATGTCCTGAATCCCACAACAGGAGAGCTGGTCTTTGATCCCCTGTCAGCCTCTGATAC
TGGAGAATACAGCTGTGAGGCACGGAATGGGTATGGGACACCCATGACTTCAAATGCTGTGCGCATGG
