>Addgene plasmid #70074 | hJAM-A deltaCT pcDNA3.1 | addgene partial sequence | sequence record 127596 | BGH-rev 5'-TAGAAGGCACAGTCGAGG-3'
ACTCGAGCGGCCGCCACTGTGCTGGATATCTGCAGAATTCCACCACACTGGACTAGTGGATCCTCAGGCA
AACCAGATGCCAAAAACCAAGATTCCCAGGAGAATCAGGGTTACAAGGACGGCTGCCACGATGACCCCCA
CATTCCGCTCCACAGCTTCCATGCGCACAGCATTTGAAGTCATGGGTGTCCCATACCCATTCCGTGCCTC
ACAGCTGTATTCTCCAGTATCAGAGGCTGACAGGGGATCAAAGACCAGCTCTCCTGTTGTGGGATTCAGG
ACATAGGAAGAGTTGCTGAAGGCACGGGTGCTTTTGGGATTCGTAGGCATCACTATCCCATCTTTGAACC
AGGTGTATTCAGAAGGTGGGGAACCATCTTGTTCTGAGCATGTCAGCACTGCCCGGTTCCCAATGGTGGC
AGAGGAGGGGATGTTAACTGTAGGCTTGGATGGAGGCACAAGCACGATGAGCTTGACCTTGACCTCCCCA
TAGCTGTTGCCGCCTTCCTCAGAGACCATACAAGTGTATGTCCCAGTGTCTTCCCGTGTCACGGACTTGA
AGGTGATACCAGTTGGCAAGAAGGTCACCCGGTCCTCATAGGAAGCTGTGATCTTGTTATTATAGCAAAC
GAGTCTGGTGGTGTCTCCTTGGTCAAACTTCCACTCCACACGGGGAGAAGAAAAGCCCGAGTAGGCACAG
GACAACTTCACAGGATTATTCTCAGGAATTCTGACTTCAGGTTCAGAAGAGTGCACTGTAACACTGCCCA
ATGCCAGGGAGCACAACAGGATCGCCAATATGAAGAGGCACAACAGTTTCCTCTCGACTTGCGCCTTTGT
CCCCATCGCGATCAGGCCACTGACACAACAGCCGCCGAAGGACTCCTGGGAA
